Addgene plasmid #229968: psLIB TRE H2B iRFP720
Purpose: encodes a H2B-iRFP720 fusion contruct under the control of a dox inducible promoter
Depositing lab: Martin Pelosse. Depositing organization: European Molecular Biology Laboratory (EMBL), Grenoble. Publication: biGMamAct: efficient CRISPR/Cas9-mediated docking of large functional DNA cargoes at the ACTB locus. Pelosse M, Marcia M. Synthetic Biology 2025.02.13 10.1093/synbio/ysaf003.
Backbone
  Vector backbone: pLIB
  Vector type: Mammalian Expression, CRISPR
Growth in bacteria
  Bacterial resistance: Gentamicin, 10 μg/mL
  Growth temperature: 37°C
  Growth strain: DH5alpha
  Copy number: High Copy
Gene/Insert
  Gene/Insert name: H2B iRFP720
  Species: H. sapiens (human), Synthetic
  Cloning method: Gibson Cloning
Terms and licenses: Academic/Nonprofit Terms; Industry Terms: Not Available to Industry
Depositor comments: Please visit https://doi.org/10.1101/2024.04.18.590029 for bioRxiv preprint.
How to cite: psLIB TRE H2B iRFP720 was a gift from Martin Pelosse (Addgene plasmid # 229968 ; http://n2t.net/addgene:229968 ; RRID:Addgene_229968)
