[The description below was written by a language model from this plasmid's Addgene catalogue record and pLannotate feature annotations shown in this document.]
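Description:
psLIB TRE H2B iRFP720 is a 5.1 kb mammalian expression plasmid built on the pLIB backbone and assembled by Gibson cloning. It carries a doxycycline-inducible nuclear reporter. In bacteria it replicates from a high-copy ColE1/pUC-type origin and is selected with gentamicin through the aacC1 acetyltransferase gene, which is driven by the class 1 integron Pc promoter. The backbone retains the mini-Tn7 left and right ends flanking the resistance marker and expression cassette. These elements ordinarily allow Tn7 transposition into an attTn7-bearing target such as a bacmid. A single loxP site upstream of the promoter can be used for Cre-mediated fusion with other loxP-carrying modules. A short R6K γ origin fragment, a bom fragment and a lacZα fragment are annotated as remnants and are unlikely to be functional.

The payload begins with a Tet-responsive promoter, annotated as a series of repeated tet operator units followed by a TRE3G-type minimal promoter segment. It therefore requires a Tet-On transactivator supplied from elsewhere, plus doxycycline, for expression. It drives human histone H2B (HIST1H2BJ) fused in frame to a near-infrared, biliverdin-dependent bacteriophytochrome fluorescent protein. The automated annotation labels this protein as the closely related iRFP713, whereas the catalogue entry identifies it as iRFP720. Transcription ends at an SV40 polyadenylation signal; the neighbouring SV40 large T and SET1 "CDS" hits are probably annotation artefacts of that terminator region.

The H2B fusion targets the fluorophore to chromatin, giving an inducible far-red nuclear label. The associated publication concerns CRISPR/Cas9-mediated docking of large multi-component DNA cargoes at the ACTB locus, and this plasmid appears to serve as one module for such assemblies. No Cas9 or guide RNA element is annotated on the plasmid itself.
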