Features (pLannotate 1.2.2; 24 found; start..end, strand, type, name):
     41..57      +  CDS            lacZα (fragment): LacZα fragment of β-galactosidase; lacZ fragment
    123..711     +  rep_origin     ori: high-copy-number ColE1/pMB1/pBR322/pUC origin of replication
    897..948     -  misc_feature   bom (fragment): basis of mobility region from pBR322
   1016..1240    -  mobile_element Tn7R: mini-Tn7 element (right end of the Tn7 transposon) Tn7
   1307..1840    -  CDS            GmR: gentamycin acetyltransferase; aacC1; confers resistance to gentamycin
   2029..2057    -  promoter       Pc promoter: intI1 (promoter lies within the coding sequence); class 1 integron promoter
   2035..2397    -  CDS            YPR2_ECOLX (fragment): Protein predicted: Swiss-Prot protein existence level 4. From Escherichia coli.
   2397..2424    -  rep_origin     R6K γ ori (fragment): γ replication origin from E. coli plasmid R6K; requires the R6K initiator protein pi for replication
   2453..2486    +  protein_bind   loxP: Cre-mediated recombination occurs in the 8-bp core sequence (GCATACAT). Cre recombinase
   2565..2585    +  promoter       tight TRE promoter (fragment): Tet-responsive promoter PTight, consisting of seven tet operator sequences followed by the minimal CMV promoter
   2602..2622    +  promoter       tight TRE promoter (fragment): Tet-responsive promoter PTight, consisting of seven tet operator sequences followed by the minimal CMV promoter
   2639..2659    +  promoter       tight TRE promoter (fragment): Tet-responsive promoter PTight, consisting of seven tet operator sequences followed by the minimal CMV promoter
   2676..2696    +  promoter       tight TRE promoter (fragment): Tet-responsive promoter PTight, consisting of seven tet operator sequences followed by the minimal CMV promoter
   2713..2733    +  promoter       tight TRE promoter (fragment): Tet-responsive promoter PTight, consisting of seven tet operator sequences followed by the minimal CMV promoter
   2750..2770    +  promoter       tight TRE promoter (fragment): Tet-responsive promoter PTight, consisting of seven tet operator sequences followed by the minimal CMV promoter
   2787..2807    +  promoter       tight TRE promoter (fragment): Tet-responsive promoter PTight, consisting of seven tet operator sequences followed by the minimal CMV promoter
   2824..2844    +  promoter       tight TRE promoter (fragment): Tet-responsive promoter PTight, consisting of seven tet operator sequences followed by the minimal CMV promoter
   2852..2897    +  promoter       TRE3GV promoter (fragment): 3rd-generation Tet-responsive promoter that can be activated by binding of Tet-On® 3G, optimized for retroviral and lentiviral vectors
   3031..3408    +  CDS            H2B: human histone H2B; HIST1H2BJ
   3427..4374    +  CDS            iRFP713: iRFP713 is a basic (constitutively fluorescent) near ir fluorescent protein published in 2011, derived from Rhodopseudomonas palustris. It has low acid sensitivity. It requires the cofactor biliverdin for fluorescence.
   4365..4544    +  CDS            LT_SV40 (fragment): Experimental evidence at protein level: Swiss-Prot protein existence level 1. Isoform 17kT antigen targets host RBL2 for degradation and promotes cell proliferation. Transactivates host cyclin A promoter through its J domain. From Simian virus 40 (SV40).
   4570..4704    +  polyA_signal   SV40 poly(A) signal: SV40 polyadenylation signal
   4733..4782    +  CDS            SET1 (fragment): solubility-enhancement tag derived from T7 phage gene 10B
   4814..4979    -  mobile_element Tn7L: mini-Tn7 element (left end of the Tn7 transposon) Tn7
>Addgene plasmid #229968 | psLIB TRE H2B iRFP720 | addgene full sequence | sequence record 461577 | Addgene NGS Result
TTATTAATGTTTGTAATTGACTGAATATCAACGCTTATTTGCAGCCTGAATGGCGAATGGGACGCGCCCG
AGTTTTCGTTCCACTGAGCGTCAGACCCCGTAGAAAAGATCAAAGGATCTTCTTGAGATCCTTTTTTTCT
GCGCGTAATCTGCTGCTTGCAAACAAAAAAACCACCGCTACCAGCGGTGGTTTGTTTGCCGGATCAAGAG
CTACCAACTCTTTTTCCGAAGGTAACTGGCTTCAGCAGAGCGCAGATACCAAATACTATTCTTCTAGTGT
AGCCGTAGTTAGGCCACCACTTCAAGAACTCTGTAGCACCGCCTACATACCTCGCTCTGCTAATCCTGTT
ACCAGTGGCTGCTGCCAGTGGCGATAAGTCGTGTCTTACCGGGTTGGACTCAAGACGATAGTTACCGGAT
AAGGCGCAGCGGTCGGGCTGAACGGGGGGTTCGTGCACACAGCCCAGCTTGGAGCGAACGACCTACACCG
AACTGAGATACCTACAGCGTGAGCTATGAGAAAGCGCCACGCTTCCCGAAGGGAGAAAGGCGGACAGGTA
TCCGGTAAGCGGCAGGGTCGGAACAGGAGAGCGCACGAGGGAGCTTCCAGGGGGAAACGCCTGGTATCTT
TATAGTCCTGTCGGGTTTCGCCACCTCTGACTTGAGCGTCGATTTTTGTGATGCTCGTCAGGGGGGCGGA
GCCTATGGAAAAACGCCAGCAACGCGGCCTTTTTACGGTTCCTGGCCTTTTGCTGGCCTTTTGCTCACAT
GTTCTTTCCTGCGTTATCCCCTGATTCTGTGGATAACCGTATTACCGCCTTTGAGTGAGCTGATACCGCT
CGCCGCAGCCGAACGACCGAGCGCAGCGAGTCAGTGAGCGAGGAAGCGGAAGAGCGCCTGATGCGGTATT
TTCTCCTTACGCATCTGTGCGGTATTTCACACCGCATAGACCAGCCGCGTAACCTGGCAAAATCGGTTAC
GGTTGAGTAATAAATGGATGCCCTGCGTAAGCGGGTGTGGGCGGACAATAAAGTCTTAAACTGAACAAAA
TAGATCTAAACTATGACAATAAAGTCTTAAACTAGACAGAATAGTTGTAAACTGAAATCAGTCCAGTTAT
GCTGTGAAAAAGCATACTGGACTTTTGTTATGGCTAAAGCAAACTCTTCATTTTCTGAAGTGCAAATTGC
CCGTCGTATTAAAGAGGGGCGTGGCCAAGGGCATGGTAAAGACTATATTCGCGGCGTTGTGACAATTTAC
CGAACAACTCCGCGGCCGGGAAGCCGATCTCGGCTTGAACGAATTGTTAGGTGGCGGTACTTGGGTCGAT
ATCAAAGTGCATCACTTCTTCCCGTATGCCCAACTTTGTATAGAGAGCCACTGCGGGATCGTCACCGTAA
TCTGCTTGCACGTAGATCACATAAGCACCAAGCGCGTTGGCCTCATGCTTGAGGAGATTGATGAGCGCGG
TGGCAATGCCCTGCCTCCGGTGCTCGCCGGAGACTGCGAGATCATAGATATAGATCTCACTACGCGGCTG
CTCAAACTTGGGCAGAACGTAAGCCGCGAGAGCGCCAACAACCGCTTCTTGGTCGAAGGCAGCAAGCGCG
ATGAATGTCTTACTACGGAGCAAGTTCCCGAGGTAATCGGAGTCCGGCTGATGTTGGGAGTAGGTGGCTA
CGTCTCCGAACTCACGACCGAAAAGATCAAGAGCAGCCCGCATGGATTTGACTTGGTCAGGGCCGAGCCT
ACATGTGCGAATGATGCCCATACTTGAGCCACCTAACTTTGTTTTAGGGCGACTGCCCTGCTGCGTAACA
TCGTTGCTGCTGCGTAACATCGTTGCTGCTCCATAACATCAAACATCGACCCACGGCGTAACGCGCTTGC
TGCTTGGATGCCCGAGGCATAGACTGTACAAAAAAACAGTCATAACAAGCCATGAAAACCGCCACTGCGC
CGTTACCACCGCTGCGTTCGGTCAAGGTTCTGGACCAGTTGCGTGAGCGCATACGCTACTTGCATTACAG
TTTACGAACCGAACAGGCTTATGTCAACTGGGTTTGTGCCTTCATCCGTTTCCACGGTGTGCGTCACCCG
GCAACCTTGGGCAGCAGCGAAGTCGAGGCATTTCTGTCCTGGCTGGCGAACGAGCGCAAGGTTTCGGTCT
CCACGCATCGTCAGGCATTGGCGGCCTTGCTGTTCTTCTACGGCAAGGTGCTGTGCACGGATCTGCCCTT
GCTTCAGGAGATCGGTAGACCTCGGCCGTCGCGGCGCTTGCCGGTGGTGCTGACCCCGGATGAAGTGGTT
CGCATCCTCGGTTTTCTGGAAGGCGAGCATCGTTTGTTCGCCCAGGACTCTAGCTATAGTTCTAGTGGTT
GGCTACAGCTTTGTTTGTACTATCAACAGGTTGAACTGCTGATCAACAGATCCTCTACGCGGCCGCGGTA
CCATAACTTCGTATAGCATACATTATACGAAGTTATCTGGTTTTACTAGTATCGATTCGCGACCTACTCC
GGAATATTAATAGATCACTCGAGGGATCCAAGCTGGCCGCACGTCTCCCTATCAGTGATAGAGAAGTCGA
CACGTCTCGAGCTCCCTATCAGTGATAGAGAAGGTACGTCTAGAACGTCTCCCTATCAGTGATAGAGAAG
TCGACACGTCTCGAGCTCCCTATCAGTGATAGAGAAGGTACGTCTAGAACGTCTCCCTATCAGTGATAGA
GAAGTCGACACGTCTCGAGCTCCCTATCAGTGATAGAGAAGGTACGTCTAGAACGTCTCCCTATCAGTGA
TAGAGAAGTCGACACGTCTCGAGCTCCCTATCAGTGATAGAGAAGGTACCCCCTATATAAGCAGAGCTCG
TTTAGTGAACCGTCAGATCGCCTGGAGACGCCATCCACGCTGTTTTGACCTCCATAGAAGACACCGGGAC
CGATCCAGCCTCCGCGGTGGCGGCCATCACAAGTCATACCGTCCCACCATCGGGCGCGGATCCCGGTCCG
AAGCGCGCGGAATTCAAAGGATGCCAGAGCCAGCGAAGTCTGCTCCCGCCCCGAAAAAGGGCTCCAAGAA
GGCGGTGACTAAGGCGCAGAAGAAAGGCGGCAAGAAGCGCAAGCGCAGCCGCAAGGAGAGCTATTCCATC
TATGTGTACAAGGTTCTGAAGCAGGTCCACCCTGACACCGGCATTTCGTCCAAGGCCATGGGCATCATGA
ATTCGTTTGTGAACGACATTTTCGAGCGCATCGCAGGTGAGGCTTCCCGCCTGGCGCATTACAACAAGCG
CTCGACCATCACCTCCAGGGAGATCCAGACGGCCGTGCGCCTGCTGCTGCCTGGGGAGTTGGCCAAGCAC
GCCGTGTCCGAGGGTACTAAGGCCATCACCAAGTACACCAGCGCTAAGGATCCACCGGTCGCCACCATGG
CCGAAGGGAGCGTGGCAAGACAGCCCGATCTGCTGACATGCGACGACGAACCAATCCACATTCCAGGAGC
TATCCAGCCTCATGGACTGCTGCTGGCTCTGGCCGCTGACATGACTATCGTGGCAGGCTCTGATAACCTG
CCAGAGCTGACCGGGCTGGCTATCGGAGCACTGATTGGCCGGTCCGCAGCCGACGTGTTCGATTCTGAGA
CTCACAATAGACTGACCATCGCCCTGGCTGAACCTGGGGCTGCAGTGGGAGCCCCAATTACCGTCGGCTT
CACAATGCGAAAGGACGCTGGCTTTATCGGGTCCTGGCACCGCCATGATCAGCTGATTTTTCTGGAGCTG
GAACCACCTCAGAGAGACGTGGCAGAGCCACAGGCTTTCTTTCGGAGAACAAACAGCGCCATCAGGCGCC
TGCAGGCCGCTGAGACTCTGGAATCCGCTTGCGCAGCCGCTGCACAGGAAGTGAGGAAGATCACCGGGTT
CGATCGCGTCATGATCTACAGATTCGCCTCAGACTTTAGCGGAGAAGTGATCGCAGAAGATCGCTGTGCC
GAGGTCGAAAGTAAACTGGGCCTGCATTACCCAGCCTCAACCGTGCCTGCACAGGCACGACGGCTGTATA
CAATCAACCCCGTGCGGATCATTCCCGACATTAATTACAGACCAGTGCCCGTCACACCTGACCTGAACCC
AGTGACTGGGAGGCCCATCGATCTGAGCTTCGCCATTCTGCGCAGCGTGTCCCCTGTCCACCTGGAGTTT
ATGAGGAATATCGGAATGCATGGCACCATGTCTATCAGTATTCTGAGAGGCGAAAGGCTGTGGGGGCTGA
TCGTGTGCCACCATCGGACACCTTACTATGTGGACCTGGACGGCAGGCAGGCTTGTGAACTGGTGGCTCA
GGTGCTGGCTTGGCAGATTGGCGTGATGAAGGAGGAATAACCTACGTCGACGAGCTCACTAGTCGCGGCC
GCTTTCGAATCTAGAGCCTGCAGTCTCGACAAGCTTGTCGAGAAGTACTAGAGGATCATAATCAGCCATA
CCACATTTGTAGAGGTTTTACTTGCTTTAAAAAACCTCCCACACCTCCCCCTGAACCTGAAACATAAAAT
GAATGCAATTGTTGTTGTTAACTTGTTTATTGCAGCTTATAATGGTTACAAATAAAGCAATAGCATCACA
AATTTCACAAATAAAGCATTTTTTTCACTGCATTCTAGTTGTGGTTTGTCCAAACTCATCAATGTATCTT
ATCATGTCTGGATCTGATCACTGCTTGAGCCTAGAAGATCCGGCTGCTAACAAAGCCCGAAAGGAAGCTG
AGTTGGCTGCTGCCACCGCTGAGCAATAACTATCATAACCCCTAGGAGATCCGAACCAGATAAGTGAAAT
CTAGTTCCAAACTATTTTGTCATTTTTAATTTTCGTATTAGCTTACGACGCTACACCCAGTTCCCATCTA
TTTTGTCACTCTTCCCTAAATAATCCTTAAAAACTCCATTTCCACCCCTCCCAGTTCCCAACTATTTTGT
CCGCCCACAGCGGGGCATTTTTCTTCCTGTTATGTTTTTAATCAAACATCCTGCCAACTCCATGTGACAA
ACCGTCATCTTCGGCTACTTTTTCTCTGTCACAGAATGAAAATTTTTCTGTCATCTCTTCG
